>Addgene plasmid #182389 | pRSFDuet-1_VNp15-mNeongreen | addgene full sequence | sequence record 360501 | Addgene NGS Result
GGGGAATTGTGAGCGGATAACAATTCCCCTGTAGAAATAATTTTGTTTAACTTTAATAAGGAGATATACC
ATGGGCAGCAGCCATCACCATCATCACCACAGCCAGGATCCGAATTCGAGCTCGGCGCGCCTGCAGGTCG
ACAAGCTTGCGGCCGCATAATGCTTAAGTCGAACAGAAAGTAATCGTATTGTACACGGCCGCATAATCGA
AATTAATACGACTCACTATAGGGGAATTGTGAGCGGATAACAATTCCCCATCTTAGTATATTAGTTAAGT
ATAAGAAGGAGATATACATATGGATGTATTCAAGAAAGGATTTTCAATAGCCGATGAGGGAGTTGTGGGA
GCTGTTGAGAGATCTGGAGGAAGCGGAATGGTGAGCAAGGGCGAGGAGGATAACATGGCCTCTCTCCCAG
CGACACATGAGTTACACATCTTTGGCTCCATCAACGGTGTGGACTTTGACATGGTGGGTCAGGGCACCGG
CAATCCAAATGATGGTTATGAGGAGTTAAACCTGAAGTCCACCAAGGGTGACCTCCAGTTCTCCCCCTGG
ATTCTGGTCCCTCATATCGGGTATGGCTTCCATCAGTACCTGCCCTACCCTGACGGGATGTCGCCTTTCC
AGGCCGCGATGGTAGATGGCTCCGGATACCAAGTCCATCGCACAATGCAGTTTGAAGATGGTGCCTCCCT
TACTGTTAACTACCGCTACACCTACGAGGGAAGCCACATCAAAGGAGAGGCCCAGGTGAAGGGGACTGGT
TTCCCTGCTGACGGTCCTGTGATGACCAACTCGCTGACCGCTGCGGACTGGTGCAGGTCGAAGAAGACTT
ACCCCAACGACAAAACCATCATCAGTACCTTTAAGTGGAGTTACACCACTGGAAATGGCAAGCGCTACCG
GAGCACTGCGCGGACCACCTACACCTTTGCCAAGCCAATGGCGGCTAACTATCTGAAGAACCAGCCGATG
TACGTGTTCCGTAAGACGGAGCTCAAGCACTCCAAGACCGAGCTCAACTTCAAGGAGTGGCAAAAGGCCT
TTACCGATGTGATGGGCATGGACGAGCTGTACAAGGCTAGCGGAGGAAGCGGAGGTACCCATCATCATCA
TCATCATTAACTCGAGTCTGGTAAAGAAACCGCTGCTGCGAAATTTGAACGCCAGCACATGGACTCGTCT
ACTAGCGCAGCTTAATTAACCTAGGCTGCTGCCACCGCTGAGCAATAACTAGCATAACCCCTTGGGGCCT
CTAAACGGGTCTTGAGGGGTTTTTTGCTGAAACCTCAGGCATTTGAGAAGCACACGGTCACACTGCTTCC
GGTAGTCAATAAACCGGTAAACCAGCAATAGACATAAGCGGCTATTTAACGACCCTGCCCTGAACCGACG
ACAAGCTGACGACCGGGTCTCCGCAAGTGGCACTTTTCGGGGAAATGTGCGCGGAACCCCTATTTGTTTA
TTTTTCTAAATACATTCAAATATGTATCCGCTCATGAATTAATTCTTAGAAAAACTCATCGAGCATCAAA
TGAAACTGCAATTTATTCATATCAGGATTATCAATACCATATTTTTGAAAAAGCCGTTTCTGTAATGAAG
GAGAAAACTCACCGAGGCAGTTCCATAGGATGGCAAGATCCTGGTATCGGTCTGCGATTCCGACTCGTCC
AACATCAATACAACCTATTAATTTCCCCTCGTCAAAAATAAGGTTATCAAGTGAGAAATCACCATGAGTG
ACGACTGAATCCGGTGAGAATGGCAAAAGTTTATGCATTTCTTTCCAGACTTGTTCAACAGGCCAGCCAT
TACGCTCGTCATCAAAATCACTCGCATCAACCAAACCGTTATTCATTCGTGATTGCGCCTGAGCGAGACG
AAATACGCGGTCGCTGTTAAAAGGACAATTACAAACAGGAATCGAATGCAACCGGCGCAGGAACACTGCC
AGCGCATCAACAATATTTTCACCTGAATCAGGATATTCTTCTAATACCTGGAATGCTGTTTTCCCGGGGA
TCGCAGTGGTGAGTAACCATGCATCATCAGGAGTACGGATAAAATGCTTGATGGTCGGAAGAGGCATAAA
TTCCGTCAGCCAGTTTAGTCTGACCATCTCATCTGTAACATCATTGGCAACGCTACCTTTGCCATGTTTC
AGAAACAACTCTGGCGCATCGGGCTTCCCATACAATCGATAGATTGTCGCACCTGATTGCCCGACATTAT
CGCGAGCCCATTTATACCCATATAAATCAGCATCCATGTTGGAATTTAATCGCGGCCTAGAGCAAGACGT
TTCCCGTTGAATATGGCTCATACTCTTCCTTTTTCAATATTATTGAAGCATTTATCAGGGTTATTGTCTC
ATGAGCGGATACATATTTGAATGTATTTAGAAAAATAAACAAATAGGCATGCAGCGCTCTTCCGCTTCCT
CGCTCACTGACTCGCTACGCTCGGTCGTTCGACTGCGGCGAGCGGTGTCAGCTCACTCAAAAGCGGTAAT
ACGGTTATCCACAGAATCAGGGGATAAAGCCGGAAAGAACATGTGAGCAAAAAGCAAAGCACCGGAAGAA
GCCAACGCCGCAGGCGTTTTTCCATAGGCTCCGCCCCCCTGACGAGCATCACAAAAATCGACGCTCAAGC
CAGAGGTGGCGAAACCCGACAGGACTATAAAGATACCAGGCGTTTCCCCCTGGAAGCTCCCTCGTGCGCT
CTCCTGTTCCGACCCTGCCGCTTACCGGATACCTGTCCGCCTTTCTCCCTTCGGGAAGCGTGGCGCTTTC
TCATAGCTCACGCTGTTGGTATCTCAGTTCGGTGTAGGTCGTTCGCTCCAAGCTGGGCTGTGTGCACGAA
CCCCCCGTTCAGCCCGACCGCTGCGCCTTATCCGGTAACTATCGTCTTGAGTCCAACCCGGTAAGACACG
ACTTATCGCCACTGGCAGCAGCCATTGGTAACTGATTTAGAGGACTTTGTCTTGAAGTTATGCACCTGTT
AAGGCTAAACTGAAAGAACAGATTTTGGTGAGTGCGGTCCTCCAACCCACTTACCTTGGTTCAAAGAGTT
GGTAGCTCAGCGAACCTTGAGAAAACCACCGTTGGTAGCGGTGGTTTTTCTTTATTTATGAGATGATGAA
TCAATCGGTCTATCAAGTCAACGAACAGCTATTCCGTTACTCTAGATTTCAGTGCAATTTATCTCTTCAA
ATGTAGCACCTGAAGTCAGCCCCATACGATATAAGTTGTAATTCTCATGTTAGTCATGCCCCGCGCCCAC
CGGAAGGAGCTGACTGGGTTGAAGGCTCTCAAGGGCATCGGTCGAGATCCCGGTGCCTAATGAGTGAGCT
AACTTACATTAATTGCGTTGCGCTCACTGCCCGCTTTCCAGTCGGGAAACCTGTCGTGCCAGCTGCATTA
ATGAATCGGCCAACGCGCGGGGAGAGGCGGTTTGCGTATTGGGCGCCAGGGTGGTTTTTCTTTTCACCAG
TGAGACGGGCAACAGCTGATTGCCCTTCACCGCCTGGCCCTGAGAGAGTTGCAGCAAGCGGTCCACGCTG
GTTTGCCCCAGCAGGCGAAAATCCTGTTTGATGGTGGTTAACGGCGGGATATAACATGAGCTGTCTTCGG
TATCGTCGTATCCCACTACCGAGATGTCCGCACCAACGCGCAGCCCGGACTCGGTAATGGCGCGCATTGC
GCCCAGCGCCATCTGATCGTTGGCAACCAGCATCGCAGTGGGAACGATGCCCTCATTCAGCATTTGCATG
GTTTGTTGAAAACCGGACATGGCACTCCAGTCGCCTTCCCGTTCCGCTATCGGCTGAATTTGATTGCGAG
TGAGATATTTATGCCAGCCAGCCAGACGCAGACGCGCCGAGACAGAACTTAATGGGCCCGCTAACAGCGC
GATTTGCTGGTGACCCAATGCGACCAGATGCTCCACGCCCAGTCGCGTACCGTCTTCATGGGAGAAAATA
ATACTGTTGATGGGTGTCTGGTCAGAGACATCAAGAAATAACGCCGGAACATTAGTGCAGGCAGCTTCCA
CAGCAATGGCATCCTGGTCATCCAGCGGATAGTTAATGATCAGCCCACTGACGCGTTGCGCGAGAAGATT
GTGCACCGCCGCTTTACAGGCTTCGACGCCGCTTCGTTCTACCATCGACACCACCACGCTGGCACCCAGT
TGATCGGCGCGAGATTTAATCGCCGCGACAATTTGCGACGGCGCGTGCAGGGCCAGACTGGAGGTGGCAA
CGCCAATCAGCAACGACTGTTTGCCCGCCAGTTGTTGTGCCACGCGGTTGGGAATGTAATTCAGCTCCGC
CATCGCCGCTTCCACTTTTTCCCGCGTTTTCGCAGAAACGTGGCTGGCCTGGTTCACCACGCGGGAAACG
GTCTGATAAGAGACACCGGCATACTCTGCGACATCGTATAACGTTACTGGTTTCACATTCACCACCCTGA
ATTGACTCTCTTCCGGGCGCTATCATGCCATACCGCGAAAGGTTTTGCGCCATTCGATGGTGTCCGGGAT
CTCGACGCTCTCCCTTATGCGACTCCTGCATTAGGAAATTAATACGACTCACTATA
Features (pLannotate 1.2.2; 20 found; start..end, strand, type, name):
      3..27      +  protein_bind   lac operator: The lac repressor binds to the lac operator to inhibit transcription in E. coli. This inhibition can be relieved by adding lactose or isopropyl-β-D-thiogalactopyranoside (IPTG). lac repressor encoded by lacI
     42..64      +  RBS            RBS: efficient ribosome binding site from bacteriophage T7 gene 10 (Olins and Rangwala, 1989)
    214..232     +  promoter       T7 promoter: promoter for bacteriophage T7 RNA polymerase
    233..257     +  protein_bind   lac operator: The lac repressor binds to the lac operator to inhibit transcription in E. coli. This inhibition can be relieved by adding lactose or isopropyl-β-D-thiogalactopyranoside (IPTG). lac repressor encoded by lacI
    300..365     +  CDS            Sncg (fragment): SYUG_MOUSE - Also known as Persyn. Experimental evidence at protein level: Swiss-Prot protein existence level 1. Plays a role in neurofilament network integrity. May be involved in modulating axonal architecture during development and in the adult. In vitro, increases the susceptibility of neurofilament-H to calcium-dependent proteases. May also function in modulating the keratin network in skin. Activates the MAPK and Elk-1 signal transduction pathway (By similarity). From Mus musculus (Mouse).
    378..1085    +  CDS            mNeonGreen: mNeonGreen is a basic (constitutively fluorescent) green/yellow fluorescent protein published in 2013, derived from Branchiostoma lanceolatum. It is reported to be a very rapidly-maturing monomer with moderate acid sensitivity.
   1110..1127    +  CDS            capTEV™ (fragment): composite tag for in vivo biotinylation, TEV protease cleavage, and 6xHis tagging
   1143..1184    +  CDS            S-Tag (fragment): affinity and epitope tag derived from pancreatic ribonuclease A
   1214..1231    +  CDS            SET1 (fragment): solubility-enhancement tag derived from T7 phage gene 10B
   1239..1286    +  terminator     T7 terminator: transcription terminator for bacteriophage T7 RNA polymerase
   1450..1507    +  promoter       AmpR promoter (fragment): bla
   1516..2331    -  CDS            KanR: aminoglycoside phosphotransferase; aph(3')-Ia; confers resistance to kanamycin in bacteria or G418 (Geneticin®) in eukaryotes
   2332..2423    -  promoter       AmpR promoter: bla
   2439..3188    -  rep_origin     RSF ori: Plasmids containing the RSF 1030 origin of replication can be propagated in E. coli cells that contain additional plasmids with compatible origins.
   3271..3335    -  CDS            TcR (fragment): tetracycline efflux protein; tet; confers resistance to tetracycline
   3350..3371    -  protein_bind   CAP binding site: CAP binding activates transcription in the presence of cAMP. E. coli catabolite activator protein
   3384..4466    -  CDS            lacI: lac repressor; lacI; The lac repressor binds to the lac operator to inhibit transcription in E. coli. This inhibition can be relieved by adding lactose or isopropyl-β-D-thiogalactopyranoside (IPTG).
   4467..4544    -  promoter       lacI promoter: lacI
   4552..4587    -  CDS            TcR (fragment): tetracycline efflux protein; tet; confers resistance to tetracycline
   4590..2       +  promoter       T7 promoter (across the origin): promoter for bacteriophage T7 RNA polymerase
