[The description below was written by a language model from this plasmid's Addgene catalogue record and pLannotate feature annotations shown in this document.]
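Description:
pRSFDuet-1_VNp15-mNeongreen is a bacterial expression plasmid built on the Novagen pRSFDuet-1 backbone, a 4.6 kb vector designed for T7-driven protein production in E. coli. It replicates from the RSF1030 origin, which gives a high copy number and is compatible with other common origins, so it can be co-maintained with additional Duet-type plasmids. It is selected with kanamycin through an aminoglycoside phosphotransferase (KanR) gene. The backbone also carries lacI under its own promoter, supplying the lac repressor.

As in the parental Duet vector, the feature table shows two T7 promoter/lac operator units. The first, spanning the sequence origin, is followed by a T7 gene 10 ribosome binding site but has no annotated coding sequence. The insert lies downstream of the second unit. The open reading frame begins with a short segment that the automated annotation matches to a synuclein fragment; its position corresponds to the N-terminal Vesicle Nucleating peptide (VNp15) named in the catalogue entry. This is fused to mNeonGreen, the bright monomeric green/yellow fluorescent protein derived from Branchiostoma lanceolatum. A short match just after it is consistent with the 6xHis tag in the insert name. Residual S-tag sequence from the vector and the T7 terminator lie downstream. The brief TcR, SET1 and extra AmpR promoter fragment hits look like annotation artefacts rather than functional parts.

Expression requires a host supplying T7 RNA polymerase and is inducible with IPTG. According to the record and the associated publication title, the construct is used to produce a VNp-tagged fluorescent reporter for vesicle-packaged recombinant protein production in E. coli.
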