Addgene plasmid #182389: pRSFDuet-1_VNp15-mNeongreen
Purpose: Bacterial expression of Vesicle Nucleating peptide15-mNeongreen fusion
Depositing lab: Dan Mulvihill. Depositing organization: London and South East University Group (LASE). Publication: High-yield vesicle-packaged recombinant protein production from E. coli. Eastwood TA, Baker K, Streather BR, Allen N, Wang L, Botchway SW, Brown IR, Hiscock JR, Lennon C, Mulvihill DP. Cell Rep Methods. 2023 Feb 2;3(2):100396. doi: 10.1016/j.crmeth.2023.100396. eCollection 2023 Feb 27. PubMed 36936078.
Backbone
  Vector backbone: pRSFDUET-1
  Backbone manufacturer: Novagen
  Vector type: Bacterial Expression
Growth in bacteria
  Bacterial resistance: Kanamycin, 50 μg/mL
  Growth temperature: 37°C
  Growth strain: DH5alpha
  Copy number: High Copy
Gene/Insert
  Gene/Insert name: VNp15-mNeongreen-His (alt name: UniProtKB: A0A1S4NYF2)
  Species: Branchiostoma lanceolatum
  GenBank ID: UniProtKB: A0A1S4NYF2
  Promoter: T7
  Tag / fusion protein: Vesicle Nucleating peptide (VNp) (N terminal on backbone)
  Cloning method: Restriction Enzyme; 5′ cloning site Unknown (unknown if destroyed); 3′ cloning site Unknown (unknown if destroyed)
Resource information
  A portion of this plasmid was derived from a plasmid made by: Synthetic
Terms and licenses: Academic/Nonprofit Terms; Industry Terms: Not Available to Industry
How to cite: pRSFDuet-1_VNp15-mNeongreen was a gift from Dan Mulvihill (Addgene plasmid # 182389 ; http://n2t.net/addgene:182389 ; RRID:Addgene_182389)
